Addgene plasmid #236235: pAAV hSyn INTRON HaloTag-STIM2 WPRE
Purpose: AAV expression of human STIM2 internally tagged with HaloTag
Depositing lab: Jennifer Lippincott-Schwartz. Depositing organization: HHMI, Janelia Research Campus. Publication: Periodic ER-plasma membrane junctions support long-range Ca(2+) signal integration in dendrites. Benedetti L, Fan R, Weigel AV, Moore AS, Houlihan PR, Kittisopikul M, Park G, Petruncio A, Hubbard PM, Pang S, Xu CS, Hess HF, Saalfeld S, Rangaraju V, Clapham DE, De Camilli P, Ryan TA, Lippincott-Schwartz J. Cell. 2025 Jan 23;188(2):484-500.e22. doi: 10.1016/j.cell.2024.11.029. Epub 2024 Dec 20. PubMed 39708809.
Backbone
  Vector backbone: pAAV Syn intron Psam4GlyR m3m4 HA
  Backbone manufacturer: Scott Sternson (Addgene plasmid # 196041)
  Vector type: AAV
Growth in bacteria
  Bacterial resistance: Ampicillin, 100 μg/mL
  Growth temperature: 37°C
  Growth strain: NEB Stable
  Copy number: High Copy
Gene/Insert
  Gene/Insert name: HaloTag-STIM2
  Species: H. sapiens (human)
  Insert size (bp): 3213
  Mutation: Signal peptide from STIM1 and residues 15-746 of STIM2
  Entrez Gene: STIM2
  Promoter: human Synapsin 1
  Tag / fusion protein: HaloTag in position 29 (N terminal on insert)
  Cloning method: Restriction Enzyme; 5′ cloning site SpeI (unknown if destroyed); 3′ cloning site HindIII (unknown if destroyed)
Terms and licenses: Academic/Nonprofit Terms; Industry Terms: Not Available to Industry
How to cite: pAAV hSyn INTRON HaloTag-STIM2 WPRE was a gift from Jennifer Lippincott-Schwartz (Addgene plasmid # 236235 ; http://n2t.net/addgene:236235 ; RRID:Addgene_236235)
