[The description below was written by a language model from this plasmid's Addgene catalogue record and pLannotate feature annotations shown in this document.]
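Description:
pAAV hSyn INTRON HaloTag-STIM2 WPRE is a 7.6 kb AAV transfer plasmid for neuron-directed expression of human STIM2 carrying an internal HaloTag. It derives from a pAAV Syn-intron backbone and is maintained in E. coli through a high-copy ColE1/pUC-type origin with ampicillin selection (AmpR under its own bla promoter). An f1 phage origin and short lacZα and lacI remnants are also annotated in the backbone. A recombination-deficient host strain is recorded, which is common for plasmids with repeat-rich ITRs.

The expression cassette sits between two AAV2 inverted terminal repeats, which provide the cis signals for replication and packaging of the intervening DNA into recombinant AAV particles. One ITR is annotated as a fragment. Transcription is driven by the human synapsin I promoter, which confers neuron-specific expression. A chimeric β-globin/immunoglobulin intron follows the promoter, a part generally included to improve mRNA processing and expression.

The open reading frame begins with a short STIM1 segment supplying the signal peptide, then HaloTag, a residual Gateway attB1 site acting as linker sequence, and residues 15–746 of STIM2. Placing the tag after the signal peptide should leave it on the lumenal N-terminal side of this ER-resident Ca2+ sensor once the signal peptide is cleaved. A WPRE downstream enhances transcript stability and expression, and an SV40 polyadenylation signal terminates the message.

HaloTag binds chloroalkane ligands covalently, so the fusion can be labelled with cell-permeable dyes. The associated study concerns ER–plasma membrane junctions and Ca2+ signalling in dendrites, which is consistent with use in imaging STIM2 localisation and dynamics in neurons.
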