Features (pLannotate 1.2.2; 17 found; start..end, strand, type, name):
    110..538     -  rep_origin     f1 ori (sequence partly withheld): f1 bacteriophage origin of replication; arrow indicates direction of (+) strand synthesis
    543..612     -  CDS            lacZα (fragment): LacZα fragment of β-galactosidase; lacZ fragment
    607..739     -  repeat_region  AAV2 ITR (fragment): inverted terminal repeat of adeno-associated virus serotype 2 inverted
    842..1239    +  promoter       hSyn promoter (fragment): human synapsin I promoter; confers neuron-specific expression (Kügler et al., 2003)
   1332..1464    +  intron         chimeric intron: chimera between introns from human β-globin and immunoglobulin heavy chain genes
   1494..1565    +  CDS            STIM1 (fragment): STIM1_HUMAN - Also known as GOK From Homo sapiens (Human).
   1578..2468    +  CDS            HaloTag®: modified bacterial dehalogenase that forms covalent bonds with chloroalkane derivatives
   2478..2502    +  protein_bind   attB1: mutant version of attB; recombination site for the Gateway® BP reaction BP Clonase™
   2508..4703    +  CDS            STIM2: STIM2_HUMAN - Also known as KIAA1482. Experimental evidence at protein level: Swiss-Prot protein existence level 1. Plays a role in mediating store-operated Ca(2+) entry (SOCE), a Ca(2+) influx following depletion of intracellular Ca(2+) stores. Functions as a highly sensitive Ca(2+) sensor in the endoplasmic reticulum which activates both store-operated and store-independent Ca(2+)-influx. Regulates basal cytosolic and endoplasmic reticulum Ca(2+) concentrations. Upon mild variations of the endoplasmic reticulum Ca(2+) concentration, translocates from the endoplasmic reticulum to the plasma m
   4713..5301    +  misc_feature   WPRE: woodchuck hepatitis virus posttranscriptional regulatory element
   5325..5446    -  polyA_signal   SV40 poly(A) signal: SV40 polyadenylation signal
   5469..5537    -  CDS            large T antigen (fragment): large T antigen from SV40 (simian virus 40)
   5608..5741    +  repeat_region  AAV2 ITR: inverted terminal repeat of adeno-associated virus serotype 2 inverted
   5735..5791    -  CDS            lacI (fragment): lac repressor; lacI; The lac repressor binds to the lac operator to inhibit transcription in E. coli. This inhibition can be relieved by adding lactose or isopropyl-β-D-thiogalactopyranoside (IPTG).
   5974..6562    -  rep_origin     ori: high-copy-number ColE1/pMB1/pBR322/pUC origin of replication
   6733..7593    -  CDS            AmpR: β-lactamase; bla; confers resistance to ampicillin, carbenicillin, and related antibiotics
   7594..57      -  promoter       AmpR promoter (across the origin): bla
>Addgene plasmid #236235 | pAAV hSyn INTRON HaloTag-STIM2 WPRE | addgene full sequence | sequence record 471084 | Addgene NGS Result
CATGAGCGGATACATATTTGAATGTATTTAGAAAAATAAACAAATAGGGGTTCCGCGCACATTTCCCCGA
AAAGTGCCACCTAAATTGTAAGCGTTAATATTTTGTTAAAATTCGCGTTAAATTTTTGTTAAATCAGCTC
ATTTTTTAACCAATAGGCCGAAATCGGCAAAATCCCTTATAAATCAAAAGAATAGACCGAGATAGGGT
[37 nt withheld, positions 209-245]
AAAGAACGTGGACTCCAACGTCAAAGG
[49 nt withheld, positions 273-321]
T
[91 nt withheld, positions 323-413]
G
[124 nt withheld, positions 415-538]
CCCATTCGCCATTCAGGCTGCGCAACTGTTGGGAAGGGCGATCGGTGCGGGCCTCTTCGCTATTACGCCA
GCTGCGCGCTCGCTCGCTCACTGAGGCCGCCCGGGCAAAGCCCGGGCGTCGGGCGACCTTTGGTCGCCCG
GCCTCAGTGAGCGAGCGAGCGCGCAGAGAGGGAGTGGCCAACTCCATCACTAGGGGTTCCTTGTAGTTAA
TGATTAACCCGCCATGCTACTTATCTACGTAGCCATGCTCTAGGAAGATCCGAGCTCCAGTGTGCTGGAA
TTCGCCCTTTTCAGTATTTAAATTGACGACCGACCCCGACCCACTGGACAAGCACCCAACCCCCATTCCC
CAAATTGCGCATCCCCTATCAGAGAGGGGGAGGGGAAACAGGATGCGGCGAGGCGCGTGCGCACTGCCAG
CTTCAGCACCGCGGACAGTGCCTTCGCCCCCGCCTGGCGGCGCGCGCCACCGCCGCCTCAGCACTGAAGG
CGCGCTGACGTCACTCGCCGGTCCCCCGCAAACTCCCCTTCCCGGCCACCTTGGTCGCGTCCGCGCCGCC
GCCGGCCCAGCCGGACCGCACCACGCGAGGCGCGAGATAGGGGGGCACGGGCGCGACCATCTGCGCTGCG
GCGCCGGCGACTCAGCGCTGCCTCAGTCTGCGGTGGGCAGCGGAGGAGTCGTGTCGTGCCTGAGAGCGCA
GCTGTGCTCCTGGGCACCGCGCAGTCCGCCCCCGCGGCTCCTGGCCAGACCACCCCTAGGACCCCCTGCC
CCAAGTCGCAGCCGTTGGATCAGGTAAGTATCAAGGTTACAAGACAGGTTTAAGGAGACCAATAGAAACT
GGGCTTGTCGAGACAGAGAAGACTCTTGCGTTTCTGATAGGCACCTATTGGTCTTACTGACATCCACTTT
GCCTTTCTCTCCACAGGTGATGATATCACTAGTAGATCTGCCACCATGGATGTATGCGTCCGTCTTGCCC
TGTGGCTCCTCTGGGGACTCCTCCTGCACCAGGGCCAGAGCCTCGCACCGGTCGCCACCATGGCAGAAAT
CGGTACTGGCTTTCCATTCGACCCCCATTATGTGGAAGTCCTGGGCGAGCGCATGCACTACGTCGATGTT
GGTCCGCGCGATGGCACCCCTGTGCTGTTCCTGCACGGTAACCCGACCTCCTCCTACGTGTGGCGCAACA
TCATCCCGCATGTTGCACCGACCCATCGCTGCATTGCTCCAGACCTGATCGGTATGGGCAAATCCGACAA
ACCAGACCTGGGTTATTTCTTCGACGACCACGTCCGCTTCATGGATGCCTTCATCGAAGCCCTGGGTCTG
GAAGAGGTCGTCCTGGTCATTCACGACTGGGGCTCCGCTCTGGGTTTCCACTGGGCCAAGCGCAATCCAG
AGCGCGTCAAAGGTATTGCATTTATGGAGTTCATCCGCCCTATCCCGACCTGGGACGAATGGCCAGAATT
TGCCCGCGAGACCTTCCAGGCCTTCCGCACCACCGACGTCGGCCGCAAGCTGATCATCGATCAGAACGTT
TTTATCGAGGGTACGCTGCCGATGGGTGTCGTCCGCCCGCTGACTGAAGTCGAGATGGACCATTACCGCG
AGCCGTTCCTGAATCCTGTTGACCGCGAGCCACTGTGGCGCTTCCCAAACGAGCTGCCAATCGCCGGTGA
GCCAGCGAACATCGTCGCGCTGGTCGAAGAATACATGGACTGGCTGCACCAGTCCCCTGTCCCGAAGCTG
CTGTTCTGGGGCACCCCAGGCGTTCTGATCCCACCGGCCGAAGCCGCTCGCCTGGCCAAAAGCCTGCCTA
ACTGCAAGGCTGTGGACATCGGCCCGGGTCTGAATCTGCTGCAAGAAGACAACCCGGACCTGATCGGCAG
CGAGATCGCGCGCTGGCTGTCGACGCTCGAGATTTCCGGCTCCGGATCAACAAGTTTGTACAAAAAAGCA
GGCTTAACCTGCGAGCTTGTGCCCCGGCACCTCCGCGGGCGGCGGGCGACTGGCTCTGCCGCAACTGCCG
CCTCCTCTCTCGCCGCGGCGGCCGGCGATAGCCCGGCGCTCATGACAGATCCCTGCATGTCACTGAGTCC
ACCATGCTTTACAGAAGAAGACAGATTTAGTCTGGAAGCTCTTCAAACAATACATAAACAAATGGATGAT
GACAAAGATGGTGGAATTGAAGTAGAGGAAAGTGATGAATTCATCAGAGAAGATATGAAATATAAAGATG
CTACTAATAAACACAGCCATCTGCACAGAGAAGATAAACATATAACGATTGAGGATTTATGGAAACGATG
GAAAACATCAGAAGTTCATAATTGGACCCTTGAAGACACTCTTCAGTGGTTGATAGAGTTTGTTGAACTA
CCCCAATATGAGAAGAATTTTAGAGACAACAATGTCAAAGGAACGACACTTCCCAGGATAGCAGTGCACG
AACCTTCATTTATGATCTCCCAGTTGAAAATCAGTGACCGGAGTCACAGACAAAAACTTCAGCTCAAGGC
ATTGGATGTGGTTTTGTTTGGACCTCTAACACGCCCACCTCATAACTGGATGAAAGATTTTATCCTCACA
ATTTCTATAGTAATTGGTGTTGGAGGCTGCTGGTTTGCTTATACGCAGAATAAGACATCAAAAGAACATG
TTGCAAAAATGATGAAAGATTTAGAGAGCTTACAAACTGCAGAGCAAAGTCTAATGGACTTACAAGAGAG
GCTTGAAAAGGCACAGGAAGAAAACAGAAATGTTGCTGTAGAAAAGCAAAATTTAGAGCGCAAAATGATG
GATGAAATCAATTATGCAAAGGAGGAGGCTTGTCGGCTGAGAGAGCTAAGGGAGGGAGCTGAATGTGAAT
TGAGTAGACGTCAGTATGCAGAACAGGAATTGGAACAGGTTCGCATGGCTCTGAAAAAGGCCGAAAAAGA
ATTTGAACTGAGAAGCAGTTGGTCTGTTCCAGATGCACTTCAGAAATGGCTTCAGTTAACACATGAAGTA
GAAGTGCAATACTACAATATTAAAAGACAAAACGCTGAAATGCAGCTAGCTATTGCTAAAGATGAGGCAG
AAAAAATTAAAAAGAAGAGAAGCACAGTCTTTGGGACTCTGCACGTTGCACACAGCTCCTCCCTAGATGA
GGTAGACCACAAAATTCTGGAAGCAAAGAAAGCTCTCTCTGAGTTGACAACTTGTTTACGAGAACGACTT
TTTCGCTGGCAACAAATTGAGAAGATCTGTGGCTTTCAGATAGCCCATAACTCAGGACTCCCCAGCCTGA
CCTCTTCCCTTTATTCTGATCACAGCTGGGTGGTGATGCCCAGAGTCTCCATTCCACCCTATCCAATTGC
TGGAGGAGTTGATGACTTAGATGAAGACACACCCCCAATAGTGTCACAATTTCCCGGGACCATGGCTAAA
CCTCCTGGATCATTAGCCAGAAGCAGCAGCCTGTGCCGTTCACGCCGCAGCATTGTGCCGTCCTCGCCTC
AGCCTCAGCGAGCTCAGCTTGCTCCACACGCCCCCCACCCGTCACACCCTCGGCACCCTCACCACCCGCA
ACACACACCACACTCCTTGCCTTCCCCTGATCCAGATATCCTCTCAGTGTCAAGTTGCCCTGCGCTTTAT
CGAAATGAAGTGGAGGAAGAGGCCATTTACTTCTCTGCTGAAAAGCAATGGGAAGTGCCAGACACAGCTT
CAGAATGTGACTCCTTAAATTCTTCCATTGGAAGGAAACAGTCTCCTCCTTTAAGCCTCGAGATATACCA
AACATTATCTCCGCGAAAGATATCAAGAGATGAGGTGTCCCTAGAGGATTCCTCCCGAGGGGATTCGCCT
GTAACTGTGGATGTGTCTTGGGGTTCTCCCGACTGTGTAGGTCTGACAGAGACTAAGAGTATGATCTTCA
GTCCTGCAAGCAAAGTGTACAATGGCATTTTGGAGAAATCCTGTAGCATGAACCAGCTTTCCAGTGGCAT
CCCGGTGCCTAAACCTCGCCACACATCATGTTCCTCAGCTGGCAACGACAGTAAACCAGTTCAGGAAGCC
CCAAGTGTTGCCAGAATAAGCAGCATCCCACATGACCTTTGTCATAATGGAGAGAAAAGCAAAAAGCCAT
CAAAAATCAAAAGCCTTTTTAAGAAGAAATCTAAGTGAAAGCTTAATCAACCTCTGGATTACAAAATTTG
TGAAAGATTGACTGGTATTCTTAACTATGTTGCTCCTTTTACGCTATGTGGATACGCTGCTTTAATGCCT
TTGTATCATGCTATTGCTTCCCGTATGGCTTTCATTTTCTCCTCCTTGTATAAATCCTGGTTGCTGTCTC
TTTATGAGGAGTTGTGGCCCGTTGTCAGGCAACGTGGCGTGGTGTGCACTGTGTTTGCTGACGCAACCCC
CACTGGTTGGGGCATTGCCACCACCTGTCAGCTCCTTTCCGGGACTTTCGCTTTCCCCCTCCCTATTGCC
ACGGCGGAACTCATCGCCGCCTGCCTTGCCCGCTGCTGGACAGGGGCTCGGCTGTTGGGCACTGACAATT
CCGTGGTGTTGTCGGGGAAATCATCGTCCTTTCCTTGGCTGCTCGCCTGTGTTGCCACCTGGATTCTGCG
CGGGACGTCCTTCTGCTACGTCCCTTCGGCCCTCAATCCAGCGGACCTTCCTTCCCGCGGCCTGCTGCCG
GCTCTGCGGCCTCTTCCGCGTCTTCGCCTTCGCCCTCAGACGAGTCGGATCTCCCTTTGGGCCGCCTCCC
CGCGCGGCCGCTTCGAGCAGACATGATAAGATACATTGATGAGTTTGGACAAACCACAACTAGAATGCAG
TGAAAAAAATGCTTTATTTGTGAAATTTGTGATGCTATTGCTTTATTTGTAACCATTATAAGCTGCAATA
AACAAGTTAACAACAACAATTGCATTCATTTTATGTTTCAGGTTCAGGGGGAGATGTGGGAGGTTTTTTA
AAGCAAGTAAAACCTCTACAAATGTGGTAAAATCGATAAGGATCTTCCTAGAGCATGGCTACGTAGATAA
GTAGCATGGCGGGTTAATCATTAACTACAAGGAACCCCTAGTGATGGAGTTGGCCACTCCCTCTCTGCGC
GCTCGCTCGCTCACTGAGGCCGGGCGACCAAAGGTCGCCCGACGCCCGGGCTTTGCCCGGGCGGCCTCAG
TGAGCGAGCGAGCGCGCAGCTGCATTAATGAATCGGCCAACGCGCGGGGAGAGGCGGTTTGCGTATTGGG
CGCTCTTCCGCTTCCTCGCTCACTGACTCGCTGCGCTCGGTCGTTCGGCTGCGGCGAGCGGTATCAGCTC
ACTCAAAGGCGGTAATACGGTTATCCACAGAATCAGGGGATAACGCAGGAAAGAACATGTGAGCAAAAGG
CCAGCAAAAGGCCAGGAACCGTAAAAAGGCCGCGTTGCTGGCGTTTTTCCATAGGCTCCGCCCCCCTGAC
GAGCATCACAAAAATCGACGCTCAAGTCAGAGGTGGCGAAACCCGACAGGACTATAAAGATACCAGGCGT
TTCCCCCTGGAAGCTCCCTCGTGCGCTCTCCTGTTCCGACCCTGCCGCTTACCGGATACCTGTCCGCCTT
TCTCCCTTCGGGAAGCGTGGCGCTTTCTCATAGCTCACGCTGTAGGTATCTCAGTTCGGTGTAGGTCGTT
CGCTCCAAGCTGGGCTGTGTGCACGAACCCCCCGTTCAGCCCGACCGCTGCGCCTTATCCGGTAACTATC
GTCTTGAGTCCAACCCGGTAAGACACGACTTATCGCCACTGGCAGCAGCCACTGGTAACAGGATTAGCAG
AGCGAGGTATGTAGGCGGTGCTACAGAGTTCTTGAAGTGGTGGCCTAACTACGGCTACACTAGAAGAACA
GTATTTGGTATCTGCGCTCTGCTGAAGCCAGTTACCTTCGGAAAAAGAGTTGGTAGCTCTTGATCCGGCA
AACAAACCACCGCTGGTAGCGGTGGTTTTTTTGTTTGCAAGCAGCAGATTACGCGCAGAAAAAAAGGATC
TCAAGAAGATCCTTTGATCTTTTCTACGGGGTCTGACGCTCAGTGGAACGAAAACTCACGTTAAGGGATT
TTGGTCATGAGATTATCAAAAAGGATCTTCACCTAGATCCTTTTAAATTAAAAATGAAGTTTTAAATCAA
TCTAAAGTATATATGAGTAAACTTGGTCTGACAGTTACCAATGCTTAATCAGTGAGGCACCTATCTCAGC
GATCTGTCTATTTCGTTCATCCATAGTTGCCTGACTCCCCGTCGTGTAGATAACTACGATACGGGAGGGC
TTACCATCTGGCCCCAGTGCTGCAATGATACCGCGAGACCCACGCTCACCGGCTCCAGATTTATCAGCAA
TAAACCAGCCAGCCGGAAGGGCCGAGCGCAGAAGTGGTCCTGCAACTTTATCCGCCTCCATCCAGTCTAT
TAATTGTTGCCGGGAAGCTAGAGTAAGTAGTTCGCCAGTTAATAGTTTGCGCAACGTTGTTGCCATTGCT
ACAGGCATCGTGGTGTCACGCTCGTCGTTTGGTATGGCTTCATTCAGCTCCGGTTCCCAACGATCAAGGC
GAGTTACATGATCCCCCATGTTGTGCAAAAAAGCGGTTAGCTCCTTCGGTCCTCCGATCGTTGTCAGAAG
TAAGTTGGCCGCAGTGTTATCACTCATGGTTATGGCAGCACTGCATAATTCTCTTACTGTCATGCCATCC
GTAAGATGCTTTTCTGTGACTGGTGAGTACTCAACCAAGTCATTCTGAGAATAGTGTATGCGGCGACCGA
GTTGCTCTTGCCCGGCGTCAATACGGGATAATACCGCGCCACATAGCAGAACTTTAAAAGTGCTCATCAT
TGGAAAACGTTCTTCGGGGCGAAAACTCTCAAGGATCTTACCGCTGTTGAGATCCAGTTCGATGTAACCC
ACTCGTGCACCCAACTGATCTTCAGCATCTTTTACTTTCACCAGCGTTTCTGGGTGAGCAAAAACAGGAA
GGCAAAATGCCGCAAAAAAGGGAATAAGGGCGACACGGAAATGTTGAATACTCATACTCTTCCTTTTTCA
ATATTATTGAAGCATTTATCAGGGTTATTGTCT
